>Addgene plasmid #217341 | gCH132 (crCD55-4_crB2M-1_crKIT-2_crKIT-3_crCD81-1) | addgene full sequence | sequence record 426767 | Addgene NGS Result
TTCACCATTATCGTTTCAGACCCACCTCCCAACCCCGAGTGGACCCAGAGAGGGCCTATTTCCCATGATT
CCTTCATATTTGCATATACGATACAAGGCTGTTAGAGAGATAATTAGAATTAATTTGACTGTAAACACAA
AGATATTAGTACAAAATACGTGACGTAGAAAGTAATAATTTCTTGGGTAGTTTGCAGTTTTAAAATTATG
TTTTAAAATGGACTATCATATGCTTACCGTAACTTGAAAGTATTTCGATTTCTTGGCTTTATATATCTTG
TGGAAAGGACGAAACACCGAATTTCTACTCTTGTAGATACTGGTATTGCGGAGCCACGAGGAATTTCTAC
TGTCGTAGATATATAAGTGGAGGCGTCGCGCTGAATTCCTACTATTGTAGGTTCTGCGTTCTGCTCCTAC
TGCTTAATTCCTACTCTCGTAGGTAGCTCTCGCCCAAGTGCAGCGAGAATTTCTACTCTAGTAGATGGCG
CGACCCCCAGGAAGGTCTCAATTTCTCCTCTAGGAGATTTTTTTTAAGCTTGGCGTAACTAGATCTTGAG
ACACTGCTTTTTGCTTGTACTGGGTCTCTCTTGTTAGACCAGATCTGAGCCTGGGAGCTCTCTGGCTAAC
TAGGGAACCCACTGCTTAAGCCTCAATAAAGCTTGCCTTGAGTGCTTCAAGTAGTGTGTGCCCGTCTGTT
GTGTGACTCTGGTAACTAGAGATCCCTCAGACCCTTTTAGTCAGTGTGGAAAATCTCTAGCAGTACGTAT
AGTAGTTCATGTCATCTTATTATTCAGTATTTATAACTTGCAAAGAAATGAATATCAGAGAGTGAGAGGA
ACTTGTTTATTGCAGCTTATAATGGTTACAAATAAAGCAATAGCATCACAAATTTCACAAATAAAGCATT
TTTTTCACTGCATTCTAGTTGTGGTTTGTCCAAACTCATCAATGTATCTTATCATGTCTGGCTCTAGCTA
TCCCGCCCCTAACTCCGCCCATCCCGCCCCTAACTCCGCCCAGTTCCGCCCATTCTCCGCCCCATGGCTG
ACTAATTTTTTTTATTTATGCAGAGGCCGAGGCCGCCTCGGCCTCTGAGCTATTCCAGAAGTAGTGAGGA
GGCTTTTTTGGAGGCCTAGGGACGTACCCAATTCGTCCTATAGTGAGTCGTATTACGCGCGCTCACTGGC
CGTCGTTTTACAACGTCGTGACTGGGAAAACCCTGGCGTTACCCAACTTAATCGCCTTGCAGCACATCCC
CCTTTCGCCAGCTGGCGTAATAGCGAAGAGGCCCGCACCGATCGCCCTTCCCAACAGTTGCGCAGCCTGA
ATGGCGAATGGG
[124 nt withheld, positions 1343-1466]
C
[91 nt withheld, positions 1468-1558]
A
[49 nt withheld, positions 1560-1608]
CCTTTGACGTTGGAGTCCACGTTCTTT
[37 nt withheld, positions 1636-1672]
ACCCTATCTCGGTCTATTCTTTTGATTTATAAGGGATTTTGCCGATTTCGGCCTATTGGTTAAAAAATGA
GCTGATTTAACAAAAATTTAACGCGAATTTTAACAAAATATTAACGCTTACAATTTAGGTGGCACTTTTC
GGGGAAATGTGCGCGGAACCCCTATTTGTTTATTTTTCTAAATACATTCAAATATGTATCCGCTCATGAG
ACAATAACCCTGATAAATGCTTCAATAATATTGAAAAAGGAAGAGTATGAGTATTCAACATTTCCGTGTC
GCCCTTATTCCCTTTTTTGCGGCATTTTGCCTTCCTGTTTTTGCTCACCCAGAAACGCTGGTGAAAGTAA
AAGATGCTGAAGATCAGTTGGGTGCACGAGTGGGTTACATCGAACTGGATCTCAACAGCGGTAAGATCCT
TGAGAGTTTTCGCCCCGAAGAACGTTTTCCAATGATGAGCACTTTTAAAGTTCTGCTATGTGGCGCGGTA
TTATCCCGTATTGACGCCGGGCAAGAGCAACTCGGTCGCCGCATACACTATTCTCAGAATGACTTGGTTG
AGTACTCACCAGTCACAGAAAAGCATCTTACGGATGGCATGACAGTAAGAGAATTATGCAGTGCTGCCAT
AACCATGAGTGATAACACTGCGGCCAACTTACTTCTGACAACGATCGGAGGACCGAAGGAGCTAACCGCT
TTTTTGCACAACATGGGGGATCATGTAACTCGCCTTGATCGTTGGGAACCGGAGCTGAATGAAGCCATAC
CAAACGACGAGCGTGACACCACGATGCCTGTAGCAATGGCAACAACGTTGCGCAAACTATTAACTGGCGA
ACTACTTACTCTAGCTTCCCGGCAACAATTAATAGACTGGATGGAGGCGGATAAAGTTGCAGGACCACTT
CTGCGCTCGGCCCTTCCGGCTGGCTGGTTTATTGCTGATAAATCTGGAGCCGGTGAGCGTGGGTCTCGCG
GTATCATTGCAGCACTGGGGCCAGATGGTAAGCCCTCCCGTATCGTAGTTATCTACACGACGGGGAGTCA
GGCAACTATGGATGAACGAAATAGACAGATCGCTGAGATAGGTGCCTCACTGATTAAGCATTGGTAACTG
TCAGACCAAGTTTACTCATATATACTTTAGATTGATTTAAAACTTCATTTTTAATTTAAAAGGATCTAGG
TGAAGATCCTTTTTGATAATCTCATGACCAAAATCCCTTAACGTGAGTTTTCGTTCCACTGAGCGTCAGA
CCCCGTAGAAAAGATCAAAGGATCTTCTTGAGATCCTTTTTTTCTGCGCGTAATCTGCTGCTTGCAAACA
AAAAAACCACCGCTACCAGCGGTGGTTTGTTTGCCGGATCAAGAGCTACCAACTCTTTTTCCGAAGGTAA
CTGGCTTCAGCAGAGCGCAGATACCAAATACTGTTCTTCTAGTGTAGCCGTAGTTAGGCCACCACTTCAA
GAACTCTGTAGCACCGCCTACATACCTCGCTCTGCTAATCCTGTTACCAGTGGCTGCTGCCAGTGGCGAT
AAGTCGTGTCTTACCGGGTTGGACTCAAGACGATAGTTACCGGATAAGGCGCAGCGGTCGGGCTGAACGG
GGGGTTCGTGCACACAGCCCAGCTTGGAGCGAACGACCTACACCGAACTGAGATACCTACAGCGTGAGCT
ATGAGAAAGCGCCACGCTTCCCGAAGGGAGAAAGGCGGACAGGTATCCGGTAAGCGGCAGGGTCGGAACA
GGAGAGCGCACGAGGGAGCTTCCAGGGGGAAACGCCTGGTATCTTTATAGTCCTGTCGGGTTTCGCCACC
TCTGACTTGAGCGTCGATTTTTGTGATGCTCGTCAGGGGGGCGGAGCCTATGGAAAAACGCCAGCAACGC
GGCCTTTTTACGGTTCCTGGCCTTTTGCTGGCCTTTTGCTCACATGTTCTTTCCTGCGTTATCCCCTGAT
TCTGTGGATAACCGTATTACCGCCTTTGAGTGAGCTGATACCGCTCGCCGCAGCCGAACGACCGAGCGCA
GCGAGTCAGTGAGCGAGGAAGCGGAAGAGCGCCCAATACGCAAACCGCCTCTCCCCGCGCGTTGGCCGAT
TCATTAATGCAGCTGGCACGACAGGTTTCCCGACTGGAAAGCGGGCAGTGAGCGCAACGCAATTAATGTG
AGTTAGCTCACTCATTAGGCACCCCAGGCTTTACACTTTATGCTTCCGGCTCGTATGTTGTGTGGAATTG
TGAGCGGATAACAATTTCACACAGGAAACAGCTATGACCATGATTACGCCAAGCGCGCAATTAACCCTCA
CTAAAGGGAACAAAAGCTGGAGCTGCAAGCTTAATGTAGTCTTATGCAATACTCTTGTAGTCTTGCAACA
TGGTAACGATGAGTTAGCAACATGCCTTACAAGGAGAGAAAAAGCACCGTGCATGCCGATTGGTGGAAGT
AAGGTGGTACGATCGTGCCTTATTAGGAAGGCAACAGACGGGTCTGACATGGATTGGACGAACCACTGAA
TTGCCGCATTGCAGAGATATTGTATTTAAGTGCCTAGCTCGATACATAAACGGGTCTCTCTGGTTAGACC
AGATCTGAGCCTGGGAGCTCTCTGGCTAACTAGGGAACCCACTGCTTAAGCCTCAATAAAGCTTGCCTTG
AGTGCTTCAAGTAGTGTGTGCCCGTCTGTTGTGTGACTCTGGTAACTAGAGATCCCTCAGACCCTTTTAG
TCAGTGTGGAAAATCTCTAGCAGTGGCGCCCGAACAGGGACTTGAAAGCGAAAGGGAAACCAGAGGAGCT
CTCTCGACGCAGGACTCGGCTTGCTGAAGCGCGCACGGCAAGAGGCGAGGGGCGGCGACTGGTGAGTACG
CCAAAAATTTTGACTAGCGGAGGCTAGAAGGAGAGAGATGGGTGCGAGAGCGTCAGTATTAAGCGGGGGA
GAATTAGATCGCGATGGGAAAAAATTCGGTTAAGGCCAGGGGGAAAGAAAAAATATAAATTAAAACATAT
AGTATGGGCAAGCAGGGAGCTAGAACGATTCGCAGTTAATCCTGGCCTGTTAGAAACATCAGAAGGCTGT
AGACAAATACTGGGACAGCTACAACCATCCCTTCAGACAGGATCAGAAGAACTTAGATCATTATATAATA
CAGTAGCAACCCTCTATTGTGTGCATCAAAGGATAGAGATAAAAGACACCAAGGAAGCTTTAGACAAGAT
AGAGGAAGAGCAAAACAAAAGTAAGACCACCGCACAGCAAGCGGCCGCTGATCTTCAGACCTGGAGGAGG
AGATATGAGGGACAATTGGAGAAGTGAATTATATAAATATAAAGTAGTAAAAATTGAACCATTAGGAGTA
GCACCCACCAAGGCAAAGAGAAGAGTGGTGCAGAGAGAAAAAAGAGCAGTGGGAATAGGAGCTTTGTTCC
TTGGGTTCTTGGGAGCAGCAGGAAGCACTATGGGCGCAGCGTCAATGACGCTGACGGTACAGGCCAGACA
ATTATTGTCTGGTATAGTGCAGCAGCAGAACAATTTGCTGAGGGCTATTGAGGCGCAACAGCATCTGTTG
CAACTCACAGTCTGGGGCATCAAGCAGCTCCAGGCAAGAATCCTGGCTGTGGAAAGATACCTAAAGGATC
AACAGCTCCTGGGGATTTGGGGTTGCTCTGGAAAACTCATTTGCACCACTGCTGTGCCTTGGAATGCTAG
TTGGAGTAATAAATCTCTGGAACAGATTTGGAATCACACGACCTGGATGGAGTGGGACAGAGAAATTAAC
AATTACACAAGCTTAATACACTCCTTAATTGAAGAATCGCAAAACCAGCAAGAAAAGAATGAACAAGAAT
TATTGGAATTAGATAAATGGGCAAGTTTGTGGAATTGGTTTAACATAACAAATTGGCTGTGGTATATAAA
ATTATTCATAATGATAGTAGGAGGCTTGGTAGGTTTAAGAATAGTTTTTGCTGTACTTTCTATAGTGAAT
AGAGTTAGGCAGGGATATTCACCATTATCGTTTCAGAATCTTGAGACAAATGGCAGTATTCATCCACAAT
TTTAAAAGAAAAGGGGGGATTGGGGGGTACAGTGCAGGGGAAAGAATAGTAGACATAATAGCAACAGACA
TACAAACTAAAGAATTACAAAAACAAATTACAAAAATTCAAAATTTTCGGGTTTATTACAGGGACAGCAG
AGATCCACTTTGGCGCCGGCTCGAGGGGGCCCGGGTCGAGTGGCTCCGGTGCCCGTCAGTGGGCAGAGCG
CACATCGCCCACAGTCCCCGAGAAGTTGGGGGGAGGGGTCGGCAATTGAACCGGTGCCTAGAGAAGGTGG
CGCGGGGTAAACTGGGAAAGTGATGTCGTGTACTGGCTCCGCCTTTTTCCCGAGGGTGGGGGAGAACCGT
ATATAAGTGCAGTAGTCGCCGTGAACGTTCTTTTTCGCAACGGGTTTGCCGCCAGAACACAGGTGTCGTG
ACGCGGGATCCGCCACCATGGATTACAAAGACGATGACGATAAGATGGTGAGCAAGGGCGAGGAGCTGTT
CACCGGGGTGGTGCCCATCCTGGTCGAGCTGGACGGCGACGTAAACGGCCACAAGTTCAGCGTGTCCGGC
GAGGGCGAGGGCGATGCCACCTACGGCAAGCTGACCCTGAAGTTCATCTGCACCACCGGCAAGCTGCCCG
TGCCCTGGCCCACCCTCGTGACCACCCTGACCTACGGCGTGCAGTGCTTCAGCCGCTACCCCGACCACAT
GAAGCAGCACGACTTCTTCAAGTCCGCCATGCCCGAAGGCTACGTCCAGGAGCGCACCATCTTCTTCAAG
GACGACGGCAACTACAAGACCCGCGCCGAGGTGAAGTTCGAGGGCGACACCCTGGTGAACCGCATCGAGC
TGAAGGGCATCGACTTCAAGGAGGACGGCAACATCCTGGGGCACAAGCTGGAGTACAACTACAACAGCCA
CAACGTCTATATCATGGCCGACAAGCAGAAGAACGGCATCAAGGTGAACTTCAAGATCCGCCACAACATC
GAGGACGGCAGCGTGCAGCTCGCCGACCACTACCAGCAGAACACCCCCATCGGCGACGGCCCCGTGCTGC
TGCCCGACAACCACTACCTGAGCACCCAGTCCGCCCTGAGCAAAGACCCCAACGAGAAGCGCGATCACAT
GGTCCTGCTGGAGTTCGTGACCGCCGCCGGGATCACTCTCGGCATGGACGAGCTGTACAAGGGCAGCGGC
GCCACCAACTTCAGCCTGCTGAAGCAGGCCGGCGACGTGGAGGAGAACCCCGGCCCCATGCTTGAACAAG
ATGGATTGCACGCAGGTTCTCCGGCCGCTTGGGTGGAGAGGCTATTCGGCTATGACTGGGCACAACAGAC
AATCGGCTGCTCTGATGCCGCCGTGTTCCGGCTGTCAGCGCAGGGGCGCCCGGTTCTTTTTGTCAAGACC
GACCTGTCCGGTGCCCTGAATGAACTGCAGGACGAGGCAGCGCGGCTATCGTGGCTGGCCACGACGGGCG
TTCCTTGCGCAGCTGTGCTCGACGTTGTCACTGAAGCGGGAAGGGACTGGCTGCTATTGGGCGAAGTGCC
GGGGCAGGATCTCCTGTCATCTCACCTTGCTCCTGCCGAGAAAGTATCCATCATGGCTGATGCAATGCGG
CGGCTGCATACGCTTGATCCGGCTACCTGCCCATTCGACCACCAAGCGAAACATCGCATCGAGCGAGCAC
GTACTCGGATGGAAGCCGGTCTTGTCGATCAGGATGATCTGGACGAAGAGCATCAGGGGCTCGCGCCAGC
CGAACTGTTCGCCAGGCTCAAGGCGCGCATGCCCGACGGCGAGGATCTCGTCGTGACCCATGGCGATGCC
TGCTTGCCGAATATCATGGTGGAAAATGGCCGCTTTTCTGGATTCATCGACTGTGGCCGGCTGGGTGTGG
CGGACCGCTATCAGGACATAGCGTTGGCTACCCGTGATATTGCTGAAGAGCTTGGCGGCGAATGGGCTGA
CCGCTTCCTCGTGCTTTACGGTATCGCCGCTCCCGATTCGCAGCGCATCGCCTTCTATCGCCTTCTTGAC
GAGTTCTTCTGAACGCGTTAAGTCGACAATCAACCTCTGGATTACAAAATTTGTGAAAGATTGACTGGTA
TTCTTAACTATGTTGCTCCTTTTACGCTATGTGGATACGCTGCTTTAATGCCTTTGTATCATGCTATTGC
TTCCCGTATGGCTTTCATTTTCTCCTCCTTGTATAAATCCTGGTTGCTGTCTCTTTATGAGGAGTTGTGG
CCCGTTGTCAGGCAACGTGGCGTGGTGTGCACTGTGTTTGCTGACGCAACCCCCACTGGTTGGGGCATTG
CCACCACCTGTCAGCTCCTTTCCGGGACTTTCGCTTTCCCCCTCCCTATTGCCACGGCGGAACTCATCGC
CGCCTGCCTTGCCCGCTGCTGGACAGGGGCTCGGCTGTTGGGCACTGACAATTCCGTGGTGTTGTCGGGG
AAATCATCGTCCTTTCCTTGGCTGCTCGCCTGTGTTGCCACCTGGATTCTGCGCGGGACGTCCTTCTGCT
ACGTCCCTTCGGCCCTCAATCCAGCGGACCTTCCTTCCCGCGGCCTGCTGCCGGCTCTGCGGCCTCTTCC
GCGTCTTCGCCTTCGCCCTCAGACGAGTCGGATCTCCCTTTGGGCCGCCTCCCCGCGTCGACTTTAAGAC
CAATGACTTACAAGGCAGCTGTAGATCTTAGCCACTTTTTAAAAGAAAAGGGGGGACTGGAAGGGCTAAT
TCACTCCCAACGAAGACAAGAT
Features (pLannotate 1.2.2; 26 found; start..end, strand, type, name):
     50..290     +  promoter       U6 promoter: RNA polymerase III promoter for human U6 snRNA
    582..762     +  LTR            5' LTR (truncated): truncated 5' long terminal repeat (LTR) from HIV-1
    840..961     +  polyA_signal   SV40 poly(A) signal: SV40 polyadenylation signal
   1001..1136    +  rep_origin     SV40 ori: SV40 origin of replication
   1157..1175    -  promoter       T7 promoter: promoter for bacteriophage T7 RNA polymerase
   1183..1338    +  CDS            lacZα (fragment): LacZα fragment of β-galactosidase; lacZ fragment
   1343..1771    +  rep_origin     f1 ori (sequence partly withheld): f1 bacteriophage origin of replication; arrow indicates direction of (+) strand synthesis
   1824..1928    +  promoter       AmpR promoter: bla
   1929..2789    +  CDS            AmpR: β-lactamase; bla; confers resistance to ampicillin, carbenicillin, and related antibiotics
   2960..3548    +  rep_origin     ori: high-copy-number ColE1/pMB1/pBR322/pUC origin of replication
   3731..3823    +  CDS            lacI (fragment): lac repressor; lacI; The lac repressor binds to the lac operator to inhibit transcription in E. coli. This inhibition can be relieved by adding lactose or isopropyl-β-D-thiogalactopyranoside (IPTG).
   3836..3857    +  protein_bind   CAP binding site: CAP binding activates transcription in the presence of cAMP. E. coli catabolite activator protein
   3872..3902    +  promoter       lac promoter: promoter for the E. coli lac operon
   3910..3926    +  protein_bind   lac operator: The lac repressor binds to the lac operator to inhibit transcription in E. coli. This inhibition can be relieved by adding lactose or isopropyl-β-D-thiogalactopyranoside (IPTG). lac repressor encoded by lacI
   3971..3989    +  promoter       T3 promoter: promoter for bacteriophage T3 RNA polymerase
   4017..4243    +  promoter       RSV promoter: Rous sarcoma virus enhancer/promoter
   4244..4424    +  LTR            5' LTR (truncated): truncated 5' long terminal repeat (LTR) from HIV-1
   4471..4596    +  misc_feature   HIV-1 Ψ: packaging signal of human immunodeficiency virus type 1
   4580..4943    +  CDS            HIV-1 gag (fragment): gag protein from human immunodeficiency virus 1; gag
   5089..5322    +  misc_feature   RRE: The Rev response element (RRE) of HIV-1 allows for Rev-dependent mRNA export from the nucleus to the cytoplasm.
   5732..5849    +  misc_feature   cPPT/CTS: central polypurine tract and central termination sequence of HIV-1
   5933..6144    +  promoter       EF-1α core promoter: core promoter for human elongation factor EF-1α
   6197..6913    +  CDS            EGFP: EGFP is a basic (constitutively fluorescent) green fluorescent protein published in 1996, derived from Aequorea victoria. It is reported to be a rapidly-maturing weak dimer with moderate acid sensitivity.
   6980..7774    +  CDS            NeoR/KanR: aminoglycoside phosphotransferase from Tn5; aph(3')-II (or nptII); confers resistance to neomycin, kanamycin, and G418 (Geneticin®)
   7790..8378    +  misc_feature   WPRE: woodchuck hepatitis virus posttranscriptional regulatory element
   8374..8484    +  CDS            nef (fragment): NEF_HV1LA - Experimental evidence at protein level: Swiss-Prot protein existence level 1. Extracellular Nef protein targets CD4(+) T-lymphocytes for apoptosis by interacting with CXCR4 surface receptors. From Human immunodeficiency virus type 1 group M subtype B (isolate Lai) (HIV-1).
