[The description below was written by a language model from this plasmid's Addgene catalogue record and pLannotate feature annotations shown in this document.]
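Description:
gCH132 is a lentiviral CRISPR plasmid built on the pCH49 backbone that expresses a five-member Cas12a crRNA array from a single human U6 (RNA polymerase III) promoter. The array, assembled by Gibson cloning, carries spacers against four human cell-surface protein genes in the order CD55, B2M, KIT (two independent spacers) and CD81. Because Cas12a processes its own pre-crRNA, one U6 transcript can be cleaved into individual guides, allowing several loci to be targeted from one construct. The associated publication concerns engineered Cas12a for higher-order combinatorial chromatin perturbation. The plasmid itself encodes no Cas protein, so the effector must be provided separately. The array itself is not annotated in the feature table, though it presumably lies in the unannotated stretch just downstream of the U6 promoter.

The annotated map shows an RSV promoter driving a truncated HIV-1 5' LTR, followed by the Ψ packaging signal with a gag fragment, the RRE for Rev-dependent export, and cPPT/CTS. An EF-1α core promoter then drives EGFP followed by a NeoR/KanR (aminoglycoside phosphotransferase) coding sequence, giving fluorescent and G418-based identification of transduced cells. The element linking the two reading frames is not annotated. A WPRE enhances transcript expression. The U6 cassette sits between the WPRE/nef-fragment region and the downstream truncated LTR, a position close to or within the 3' LTR region. An SV40 poly(A) signal and SV40 origin lie beyond it. In bacteria the plasmid is maintained by a high-copy ColE1/pUC origin with ampicillin resistance, and also carries an f1 origin and residual lac, T7 and T3 elements.
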