Addgene plasmid #217341: gCH132 (crCD55-4_crB2M-1_crKIT-2_crKIT-3_crCD81-1)
Purpose: crRNA array targeting CD81, B2M, KIT, CD55
Depositing lab: Luke Gilbert. Depositing organization: University of California, San Francisco (UCSF). Publication: Engineered CRISPR-Cas12a for higher-order combinatorial chromatin perturbations. Hsiung CC, Wilson CM, Sambold NA, Dai R, Chen Q, Teyssier N, Misiukiewicz S, Arab A, O'Loughlin T, Cofsky JC, Shi J, Gilbert LA. Nat Biotechnol. 2024 May 17. doi: 10.1038/s41587-024-02224-0. PubMed 38760567.
Backbone
  Vector backbone: pCH49
  Vector type: Lentiviral, CRISPR
Growth in bacteria
  Bacterial resistance: Ampicillin, 100 μg/mL
  Growth temperature: 37°C
  Growth strain: NEB Stable
  Copy number: High Copy
Gene/Insert 1
  Gene/Insert name: crCD55-4 gRNA: actggtattgcggagccacgagg
  Species: H. sapiens (human)
  Entrez Gene: CD55 (a.k.a. CHAPLE, CR, CROM, DAF, TC)
  Promoter: hU6
  Cloning method: Gibson Cloning
  Sequencing primers: 5′ n/a
Gene/Insert 2
  Gene/Insert name: crB2M-1 gRNA: atataagtggaggcgtcgcgctg
  Species: H. sapiens (human)
  Entrez Gene: B2M (a.k.a. IMD43)
Gene/Insert 3
  Gene/Insert name: crKIT-2 gRNA: tctgcgttctgctcctactgctt
  Species: H. sapiens (human)
  Entrez Gene: KIT (a.k.a. C-Kit, CD117, MASTC, PBT, SCFR)
Gene/Insert 4
  Gene/Insert name: crKIT-3 gRNA: agctctcgcccaagtgcagcgag
  Species: H. sapiens (human)
  Entrez Gene: KIT (a.k.a. C-Kit, CD117, MASTC, PBT, SCFR)
Gene/Insert 5
  Gene/Insert name: crCD81-1 gRNA: ggcgcgacccccaggaaggtctc
  Species: H. sapiens (human)
  Entrez Gene: CD81 (a.k.a. CVID6, S5.7, TAPA1, TSPAN28)
Terms and licenses: Academic/Nonprofit Terms; Industry Terms: Not Available to Industry
Depositor comments: Please visit https://doi.org/10.1101/2023.09.18.558350 for bioRxiv preprint.
How to cite: gCH132 (crCD55-4_crB2M-1_crKIT-2_crKIT-3_crCD81-1) was a gift from Luke Gilbert (Addgene plasmid # 217341 ; http://n2t.net/addgene:217341 ; RRID:Addgene_217341)
